Addgene plasmid #83833: pPJ170(JPUB_006771)
Purpose: Carries NEW operon 6 final
Depositing lab: Harry Beller. Depositing organization: Lawrence Berkeley National Laboratory. Publication: Investigation of Proposed Ladderane Biosynthetic Genes from Anammox Bacteria by Heterologous Expression in E. coli. Javidpour P, Deutsch S, Mutalik VK, Hillson NJ, Petzold CJ, Keasling JD, Beller HR. PLoS One. 2016 Mar 14;11(3):e0151087. doi: 10.1371/journal.pone.0151087. eCollection 2016. PONE-D-16-02052 PubMed 26975050.
Backbone
  Vector backbone: pBbE0k backbone (colE1 ori, kanR)
  Selectable markers: Kan
Growth in bacteria
  Bacterial resistance: Kanamycin, 50 μg/mL
  Growth temperature: 37°C
  Growth strain: DH5alpha
  Growth instructions: Medium Copy
  Copy number: Unknown
Gene/Insert 1
  Gene/Insert name: Kuste3346 (alt name: FabF)
  Insert size (bp): 1182
  Promoter: op6_BsmBI_3346_for
  Cloning method: Gibson Cloning
  Sequencing primers: 5′ catgagatctggatccgtctcaatgagtggccgcatcctg
Gene/Insert 2
  Gene/Insert name: Kuste3348 (alt name: non-canonical FabF)
  Insert size (bp): 1062
  Promoter: op6_3348_for
  Cloning method: Gibson Cloning
  Sequencing primers: 5′ aattccgaattcatgagatctggatcatggatcgtattgtgctgacc
Gene/Insert 3
  Gene/Insert name: Kuste3349 (alt name: FabF)
  Insert size (bp): 1215
  Promoter: op6_3349_for
  Cloning method: Gibson Cloning
  Sequencing primers: 5′ gttaaaggaggttttctaatgaaaaaacgtgttgtgattaccg
Terms and licenses: Academic/Nonprofit Terms; Industry Terms: Not Available to Industry
How to cite: pPJ170(JPUB_006771) was a gift from Harry Beller (Addgene plasmid # 83833 ; http://n2t.net/addgene:83833 ; RRID:Addgene_83833)
