[The description below was written by a language model from this plasmid's Addgene catalogue record and pLannotate feature annotations shown in this document.]
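Description:
pPJ170 is a bacterial plasmid built on the BglBrick-style pBbE0k backbone and propagated in E. coli under kanamycin selection. The catalogue entry describes the backbone as carrying a ColE1 origin and kanR. The automated annotation of the 5,578-nt depositor sequence instead calls the replication region as a p15A origin with an adjacent short RSF-type fragment. This discrepancy is noted here rather than resolved, and the record lists the plasmid as medium copy. The resistance gene is annotated as neo (nptII), followed by a lambda t0 terminator. A short Tn5 transposase fragment next to it is most likely residual sequence from the source of the kanamycin cassette.

The payload, described as "NEW operon 6 final", is a synthetic three-gene operon assembled by Gibson cloning. It contains Kuste3346 (a FabF homologue, 1,182 bp), Kuste3348 (a non-canonical FabF, 1,062 bp) and Kuste3349 (another FabF homologue, 1,215 bp). FabF enzymes are beta-ketoacyl-ACP synthases that act in fatty acid chain elongation. The genes themselves are not annotated in the feature table but presumably occupy the large unannotated stretch between the PLtetO-1 promoter fragment and the rrnB T1 terminator that closes the cassette.

The catalogue "promoter" fields hold primer names rather than promoters, and only a 23-nt PLtetO-1 fragment is detected upstream. No functional promoter driving the operon is therefore established by the record. The associated work concerns heterologous expression in E. coli of candidate ladderane lipid biosynthesis genes from anammox bacteria, and this plasmid appears to hold one of the operon modules for that effort.
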