Features (pLannotate 1.2.2; 7 found; start..end, strand, type, name):
      7..62      -  rep_origin     RSF ori (fragment): Plasmids containing the RSF 1030 origin of replication can be propagated in E. coli cells that contain additional plasmids with compatible origins.
    150..695     -  rep_origin     p15A ori: Plasmids containing the medium-copy-number p15A origin of replication can be propagated in E. coli cells that contain a second plasmid with the ColE1 origin.
    809..903     -  terminator     lambda t0 terminator: transcription terminator from phage lambda
    937..1728    -  CDS            neo: KKA2_KLEPN - Also known as kan, nptII. Experimental evidence at protein level: Swiss-Prot protein existence level 1. Resistance to kanamycin, neomycin, paromomycin, ribostamycin, butirosin and gentamicin B. From Klebsiella pneumoniae.
   1760..1864    -  CDS            tnpA (fragment): TN5P_ECOLX - Also known as tnp. Experimental evidence at protein level: Swiss-Prot protein existence level 1. Mediates transposition of transposon Tn5 by a 'cut and paste' mechanism. First, the monomeric transposase binds the 19 bp inverted DNA repeats flanking the transposon. Then, dimerization of the DNA- bound transposase creates a synaptic DNA complex. After nicking of the first DNA strand, excision of the transposon proceeds through a series of intermediates. The transposase then mediates the insertion of the transposon at a new site by strand transfer. The activity of the wild- type tran
   1910..1932    +  promoter       PLtetO-1 promoter (fragment): modified phage lambda PL promoter with tet operator sites (Lutz and Bujard, 1997)
   5486..5529    -  terminator     rrnB T1 terminator: Escherichia coli rrnB; transcription terminator T1 from the E. coli rrnB gene
>Addgene plasmid #83833 | pPJ170(JPUB_006771) | depositor full sequence | sequence record 160164 | pPJ170(JPUB_006771) sequence 5578 bps
GATATATTCCGCTTCCTCGCTCACTGACTCGCTACGCTCGGTCGTTCGACTGCGGCGAGCGGAAATGGCT
TACGAACGGGGCGGAGATTTCCTGGAAGATGCCAGGAAGATACTTAACAGGGAAGTGAGAGGGCCGCGGC
AAAGCCGTTTTTCCATAGGCTCCGCCCCCCTGACAAGCATCACGAAATCTGACGCTCAAATCAGTGGTGG
CGAAACCCGACAGGACTATAAAGATACCAGGCGTTTCCCCCTGGCGGCTCCCTCGTGCGCTCTCCTGTTC
CTGCCTTTCGGTTTACCGGTGTCATTCCGCTGTTATGGCCGCGTTTGTCTCATTCCACGCCTGACACTCA
GTTCCGGGTAGGCAGTTCGCTCCAAGCTGGACTGTATGCACGAACCCCCCGTTCAGTCCGACCGCTGCGC
CTTATCCGGTAACTATCGTCTTGAGTCCAACCCGGAAAGACATGCAAAAGCACCACTGGCAGCAGCCACT
GGTAATTGATTTAGAGGAGTTAGTCTTGAAGTCATGCGCCGGTTAAGGCTAAACTGAAAGGACAAGTTTT
GGTGACTGCGCTCCTCCAAGCCAGTTACCTCGGTTCAAAGAGTTGGTAGCTCAGAGAACCTTCGAAAAAC
CGCCCTGCAAGGCGGTTTTTTCGTTTTCAGAGCAAGAGATTACGCGCAGACCAAAACGATCTCAAGAAGA
TCATCTTATTAATCAGATAAAATATTTCTAGATTTCAGTGCAATTTATCTCTTCAAATGTAGCACCTGAA
GTCAGCCCCATACGATATAAGTTGTTACTAGTGCTTGGATTCTCACCAATAAAAAACGCCCGGCGGCAAC
CGAGCGTTCTGAACAAATCCAGATGGAGTTCTGAGGTCATTACTGGATCTATCAACAGGAGTCCAAGCGA
GCTCTCGAACCCCAGAGTCCCGCTCAGAAGAACTCGTCAAGAAGGCGATAGAAGGCGATGCGCTGCGAAT
CGGGAGCGGCGATACCGTAAAGCACGAGGAAGCGGTCAGCCCATTCGCCGCCAAGCTCTTCAGCAATATC
ACGGGTAGCCAACGCTATGTCCTGATAGCGGTCCGCCACACCCAGCCGGCCACAGTCGATGAATCCAGAA
AAGCGGCCATTTTCCACCATGATATTCGGCAAGCAGGCATCGCCATGGGTCACGACGAGATCCTCGCCGT
CGGGCATGCGCGCCTTGAGCCTGGCGAACAGTTCGGCTGGCGCGAGCCCCTGATGCTCTTCGTCCAGATC
ATCCTGATCGACAAGACCGGCTTCCATCCGAGTACGTGCTCGCTCGATGCGATGTTTCGCTTGGTGGTCG
AATGGGCAGGTAGCCGGATCAAGCGTATGCAGCCGCCGCATTGCATCAGCCATGATGGATACTTTCTCGG
CAGGAGCAAGGTGAGATGACAGGAGATCCTGCCCCGGCACTTCGCCCAATAGCAGCCAGTCCCTTCCCGC
TTCAGTGACAACGTCGAGCACAGCTGCGCAAGGAACGCCCGTCGTGGCCAGCCACGATAGCCGCGCTGCC
TCGTCCTGCAGTTCATTCAGGGCACCGGACAGGTCGGTCTTGACAAAAAGAACCGGGCGCCCCTGCGCTG
ACAGCCGGAACACGGCGGCATCAGAGCAGCCGATTGTCTGTTGTGCCCAGTCATAGCCGAATAGCCTCTC
CACCCAAGCGGCCGGAGAACCTGCGTGCAATCCATCTTGTTCAATCATGCGAAACGATCCTCATCCTGTC
TCTTGATCAGATCATGATCCCCTGCGCCATCAGATCCTTGGCGGCAAGAAAGCCATCCAGTTTACTTTGC
AGGGCTTCCCAACCTTACCAGAGGGCGCCCCAGCTGGCAATTCCGAATTCATGAGATCTCGTGCTTTCTA
TGAGTCGTTGCTGCATAACTTGACATCCCTATCAGTGATAGACATAATTATTTCATGATATCAAACTCGA
GTTTAAGAAGGAGATATACATATGAGTGGCCGCATCCTGATCACCGGTATTGGTTTTATCACCCCGATTA
AACCATTTCAAGGTGTGAATGAGTTCTGGCATGCGCTGTGTAGTGGCCAAGACCTGATTAAGAAAACCCG
TCTGCCACTGCTGGAAATTGACGGTGAATGGCCGATGGCGGAAATCAGCCTGAGTTGTATTACGCAAACC
GTGCAACCGGAAGACAAATTTCAATACCTGATGAAACGTGCGCTGAATATGGCGATCGAGGACGCCAATC
TGAAAGATTGTAGTAATATCGGTTTCAGTATGGGTACGGTTCTGGGCAACATGCTGCTGAAGGAGAAGAA
ACTGGCGGATGCCAAAAAGCAGAAAAAGGAATACTGTGGTGAACAAGATAGTCTGAGTAATGTGACGCTG
CAATTTAGTAGCCTGTACAACCTGAACGGTCCAAAATACACCGTGAGTACCGCGTGTACGAGCGGTACGG
ATGCGATTGGTATTGCGGCGCGTAGCATTCTGAGTGGTAAAACGGATATTATGATTGCCGGTGGTGCCGA
TATCCTGAGTGATTTCGCGATTATTGGCTTTCATGCCCTGCAAGCGATTACCACCGATAAAGTGCGTCCA
TTTGATAAGAATCGTAGTGGTCTGGCGCTGGGTGAGGGTGCGAGTTTTGTGGTGCTGGAGAGTGAAAAAA
GTGCCGCCAAGCGTAATGCGAAAGTGTACGGTCGTGTGATGGGTTACGCCAGTCGTGCCGACGCGAATCA
TCTGACCGGCCCACATCGTGAAGGTCGTGGCCTGGCCGAGGCGATTGACCGTGCCATGGGTCAAAGTGGC
GTGAAACCAGGTGATATTAACTACATTAACGCGCATGGTACGGGTACCGTTTACAATGATCTGATGGAGA
CCAAGGCCATTAAACGTGTGTTTGGTCGTCTGGCCTACGATATTCCAATTAGTAGTACCAAAAGTATGCT
GGGCCACAGTCTGGGTGCGGCGGGTGCCATCGAAGCGATCTGTTGTCTGCTGGCCATCAAAAACGGCATT
GTGCCACCAACCATTAACTTTCAAGAATGTGATCCGGACTGTGACCTGGATTACACCCCAAATATTGCCC
GTAATCATCATGTGAAAATGGCCATGAGCCTGAGCGCCGGTTTCGGCGGTCAAAATAGTGCCATTATCCT
GGGTGGCGCGTAAAGGAGGTTTTCTAATGGATCGTATTGTGCTGACCGGTGTTGGCCCACTGACCCCGAT
TGGTAAAGGTAAAGAAGATTTTTGGAATGCCGTGGTTAATAACTTTCCAGGCATCAAGAAAATCACCAAA
TTCATGCCAGATCAAGAGTTCTATGGCGGTGAGATCAACGATATTCATTTCGATGAATACATCCCAGATA
CGAAGTTTCGTCGTGCGACGGAAATTAGCAAATTTACGATGAGTGCGGCCAAAATGGCGATGGATGATGC
CCAAGTGGATAGTCCGAACATTAAGAATCTGGGCCTGGTGGTGGGTCTGACGCATGGCGCGCTGAATTAC
ACCCAAAGTTACCATGAGCTGCTGGTGACCGAAGGCCCGGAGAGTGCGAGCCCGATTCTGTTTAGTGACA
GTATTCTGAACGCCCCAGCCGGTAATACGAGTATTTGTCTGGGTATCCATGGTCCAGTGCATACCCTGAT
CGGCGGTAGTGTGACCACGATTCGTGCCATCATGCTGGCCGTTCAACTGCTGGCGACCAAAAAGATGGAA
AAGAGCGTGATTGCCAGTGCCGAAGAACTGAATAAGTTTAGTCTGTATTGTTACTATCGTCTGGGCATTA
ACACGCTGAGTGAAGGTGCCGGTGCGCTGCTGATTGAGCCAGAAGACACCAAGAACAATCAAGTGCCATA
CTGTTACATTAGTGGTTTTGCCAGCCAAACCAATCCAAGTAACCTGCAAAGCGCCCTGGAAGAAAGCGTT
GAAACCGCCCTGAAAAAAGCCAATCTGAAGGCCAAAGATGTGGATCTGCTGATGACCAGTCCAAGTTTCC
CAAAAGTTCAACAACTGGACGCCTACGAAATTCCAATGGGTAGTCTGGATAGCATTACGGGTAACGCCTT
TGCCGTGAGTACCATTTGGAACGTTATCCTGAGTGCCCTGTGTATCCGTCATGGTGCCATTCCACTGCCG
ATCCTGAAGAATAGTGCCCCAATCAATAATGAAATTCGTAATGTGATGATTTGTGCCACCGAGAGCGAGG
GTGTGGCGGGTGTTCTGATTCTGAGCAAAATCAGTTAAAGGAGGTTTTCTAATGAAAAAACGTGTTGTGA
TTACCGGCATGGGTATCATCACGGCCCACGGTATCGGTAAGGAGATCACCTGGAAAAAGATTGTGAGTGG
TGCGAGCGGCATCAAAGAAATCGAGAGTTTTGATAGTAGTAAATACCCGGGCAAGTGTGGTGGCGAAGCG
AAACAATTTACGAGTGCCAGTGAAATTCGCAACCTGAATGCGGCGCGTCTGGATCGCGCCAGCCATCTGC
TGATCCATGCCAGTCGTGAAGCGCTGCTGGAAAGTAACGTGCTGCCGTACATTAAGAACACGAACATCCT
GCTGAGCCTGGGCACGACCCTGGGTGGTATGATTAGTGGTGAGCTGTTTCATAAAGAAGTGCTGAAGAAA
GGTCTGAAAAAGGCGCGTATCAGTCTGCTGACGGACTACCTGGCCAATTGTCAGGCCATTAACCTGTTCC
GCGAGTTCCAACTGAAGGGCAATTACAATATCTTTAGTAATGCCTGTGCCAGCGGTACCAACGCCATTGG
CTGTGCCTACAATAGTATTCAAAGTGGTCTGTACAAAATTGCCATTTGTGGCGGTTATGACACGATGAGT
GAATTTACCTTTGCGGGCTTCAGTAGTCTGATGGCGATGACCCCAACCAAATGTCGTCCATTTGACAAAA
ATCGCAACGGTCTGGTTCTGGGCGAGGGCGTGGGTATTCTGATTCTGGAAGAACTGGAACATGCGGTTAA
ACGTAACGTTCGCATTCTGGGTGAGATTATTGGTTACGGTGAAAGTAGTGATGCCTACCATATGACCAGT
CCAGACCCAACCGGTGAGTTTGCCTTTCGTGCCATTATGAACGCGCTGAATGATGCGGATAATCCAAAAA
TTGATTACATCAATGCCCATGGTACGGGCACCATCTATAACGACGCCCAAGAGAGCAATGCGATTCTGAA
AGCCTTTGGTGAGGAAACGCAAAACATTCCAGTGAGTAGTATTAAACCAATGGTTGGCCATATCCTGGGC
GGTGCGGGTGCCGTGGAGGCCATCGTTAGCCTGCTGAGTATTGAACGTAAAGCCGTTCCACCAAACATTA
ACTACTGTACCCCAGATCCAGTGTGTAATCTGAACATTAGTAAGGAAACCGTGTACTGTGACATCAAGAC
GGTTCTGAGCAATAGTTTCGGTTTTGGCGGTACGAACGCCACCCTGATCCTGCGTGAATACACGTGGATT
GGTTAAGGGAACTGCCAGACATCAAATAAAACAAAAGGCTCAGTCGGAAGACTGGGCCTTTTGTTTTATC
TGTTGTTTGTCGGTGAACACTCTCCCGGGATCCTAAAAGCTTCCTAGG
