>Addgene plasmid #83833 | pPJ170(JPUB_006771) | addgene partial sequence | sequence record 162753 | psc101-For 5'-GATCAGATCATGATCCCCTGCGCCATCAGATCC-3'
AGCCATCCAGTTTACTTTGCAGGGCTTCCCAACCTTACCAGAGGGCGCCCCAGCTGGCAATTCCGAATTC
ATGAGATCTCGTGCTTTCTATGAGTCGTTGCTGCATAACTTGACATCCCTATCAGTGATAGACATAATTA
TTTCATGATATCAAACTCGAGTTTAAGAAGGAGATATACATATGAGTGGCCGCATCCTGATCACCGGTAT
TGGTTTTATCACCCCGATTAAACCATTTCAAGGTGTGAATGAGTTCTGGCATGCGCTGTGTAGTGGCCAA
GACCTGATTAAGAAAACCCGTCTGCCACTGCTGGAAATTGACGGTGAATGGCCGATGGCGGAAATCAGCC
TGAGTTGTATTACGCAAACCGTGCAACCGGAAGACAAATTTCAATACCTGATGAAACGTGCGCTGAATAT
GGCGATCGAGGACGCCAATCTGAAAGATTGTAGTAATATCGGTTTCAGTATGGGTACGGTTCTGGGCAAC
ATGCTGCTGAAGGAGAAGAAACTGGCGGATGCCAAAAAGCAGAAAAAGGAATACTGTGGTGAACAAGATA
GTCTGAGTAATGTGACGCTGCAATTTAGTAGCCTGTACAACCTGAACGGTCCAAAATACACCGTGAGTAC
CGCGTGTACGAGCGGTACGGATGCGATTGGTATTGCGGCGCGTAGCATTCTGAGTGGTAAAACGGATATT
ATGATTGCCGGTGGTGCCGATATCCTGAGTGATTTCGCGATTATTGGCTTTCATGCCCTGCAAGCGATTA
CCACCGATAAAGTGCGTCCATTTGATAAGAATCGTAGTGGTCTGGCGCTGG
