>Addgene plasmid #83833 | pPJ170(JPUB_006771) | addgene partial sequence | sequence record 162754 | L4440 5'-AGCGAGTCAGTGAGCGAG-3'
CGGGAGAGTGTTCACCGACAAACAACAGATAAAACAAAAGGCCCAGTCTTCCGACTGAGCCTTTTGTTTT
ATTTGATGTCTGGCAGTTCCCTTAACCAATCCACGTGTATTCACGCAGGATCAGGGTGGCGTTCGTACCG
CCAAAACCGAAACTATTGCTCAGAACCGTCTTGATGTCACAGTACACGGTTTCCTTACTAATGTTCAGAT
TACACACTGGATCTGGGGTACAGTAGTTAATGTTTGGTGGAACGGCTTTACGTTCAATACTCAGCAGGCT
AACGATGGCCTCCACGGCACCCGCACCGCCCAGGATATGGCCAACCATTGGTTTAATACTACTCACTGGA
ATGTTTTGCGTTTCCTCACCAAAGGCTTTCAGAATCGCATTGCTCTCTTGGGCGTCGTTATAGATGGTGC
CCGTACCATGGGCATTGATGTAATCAATTTTTGGATTATCCGCATCATTCAGCGCGTTCATAATGGCACG
AAAGGCAAACTCACCGGTTGGGTCTGGACTGGTCATATGGTAGGCATCACTACTTTCACCGTAACCAATA
ATCTCACCCAGAATGCGAACGTTACGTTTAACCGCATGTTCCAGTTCTTCCAGAATCAGAATACCCACGC
CCTCGCCCAGAACCAGACCGTTGCGATTTTTGTCAAATGGACGACATTTGGTTGGGGTCATCGCCATCAG
ACTACTGAAGCCCGCAA
