>Addgene plasmid #83833 | pPJ170(JPUB_006771) | addgene partial sequence | sequence record 164838 | Kuste3346-F 5'-accaaggccattaaacgtgt-3'
ATTAGTAGTACCAAAAGTATGCTGGGCCACAGTCTGGGTGCGGCGGGTGCCATCGAAGCGATCTGTTGTC
TGCTGGCCATCAAAAACGGCATTGTGCCACCAACCATTAACTTTCAAGAATGTGATCCGGACTGTGACCT
GGATTACACCCCAAATATTGCCCGTAATCATCATGTGAAAATGGCCATGAGCCTGAGCGCCGGTTTCGGC
GGTCAAAATAGTGCCATTATCCTGGGTGGCGCGTAAAGGAGGTTTTCTAATGGATCGTATTGTGCTGACC
GGTGTTGGCCCACTGACCCCGATTGGTAAAGGTAAAGAAGATTTTTGGAATGCCGTGGTTAATAACTTTC
CAGGCATCAAGAAAATCACCAAATTCATGCCAGATCAAGAGTTCTATGGCGGTGAGATCAACGATATTCA
TTTCGATGAATACATCCCAGATACGAAGTTTCGTCGTGCGACGGAAATTAGCAAATTTACGATGAGTGCG
GCCAAAATGGCGATGGATGATGCCCAAGTGGATAGTCCGAACATTAAGAATCTGGGCCTGGTGGTGGGTC
TGACGCATGGCGCGCTGAATTACACCCAAAGTTACCATGAGCTGCTGGTGACCGAAGGCCCGGAGAGTGC
GAGCCCGATTCTGTTTAGTGACAGTATTCTGAACGCCCCAGCCGGTAATACGAGTATTTGTCTGGGTATC
CATGGTCCAGTGCATACCCTGATCGGCGGTAGTGTGACCACGATTCGTGCCATCATGCTGGCCGTTCAAC
TGCTGGCGACCAAAA
